>Addgene plasmid #153254 | pDGE656 | addgene full sequence | sequence record 305904 | Addgene NGS Result
TCGCGCGTTTCGGTGATGACGGTGAAAACCTCTGACACATGCAGCTCCCGGAGACGGTCACAGCTTGTCT
GTAAGCGGATGCCGGGAGCAGACAAGCCCGTCAGGGCGCGTCAGCGGGTGTTGGCGGGTGTCGGGGCTGG
CTTAACTATGCGGCATCAGAGCAGATTGTACTGAGAGTGCACCATATGCGGTGTGAAATACCGCACAGAT
GCGTAAGGAGAAAATACCGCATCAGGCGCCATTCGCCATTCAGGCTGCGCAACTGTTGGGAAGGGCGATC
GGTGCGGGCCTCTTCGCTATTACGCCAGCTGGCGAAAGGGGGATGTGCTGCAAGGCGATTAAGTTGGGTA
ACGCCAGGGTTTTCCCAGTCACGACGTTGTAAAACGACGGCCAGTGAATTCGAGCTCGGTACCTCGCGAA
TGCATCTAGATTTTGGTCTCACCCTCAAGAGAAATAAGAAAAAGGCCGGCCCATTTAGATTGAAGATCCA
GGCCCAGGCCCGTAAAAGAAACCCAACAAGCAAATTCTCCCTCATCGCTTATACAAAGCTACTTTGCCTC
GTTTATATAGCGGAATATGAACATGTATGATTGAAGTCTTCTGAGACGTTGATCGGCACGTAAGAGGTTC
CAACTTTCACCATAATGAAATAAGATCACTACCGGGCGTATTTTTTGAGTTATCGAGATTTTCAGGAGCT
AAGGAAGCTAAAATGGAGAAAAAAATCACTGGATATACCACCGTTGATATATCCCAATGGCATCGTAAAG
AACATTTTGAGGCATTTCAGTCAGTTGCTCAATGTACCTATAACCAGACCGTTCAGCTGGATATTACGGC
CTTTTTAAAGACCGTAAAGAAAAATAAGCACAAGTTTTATCCGGCCTTTATTCACATTCTTGCCCGCCTG
ATGAATGCTCATCCGGAATTCCGTATGGCAATGAAAGACGGTGAGCTGGTGATATGGGATAGTGTTCACC
CTTGTTACACCGTTTTCCATGAGCAAACTGAAACGTTTTCATCGCTCTGGAGTGAATACCACGACGATTT
CCGGCAGTTTCTACACATATATTCGCAAGATGTGGCGTGTTACGGTGAAAACCTGGCCTATTTCCCTAAA
GGGTTTATTGAGAATATGTTTTTCGTCTCAGCCAATCCCTGGGTGAGTTTCACCAGTTTTGATTTAAACG
TGGCCAATATGGACAACTTCTTCGCCCCCGTTTTCACCATGGGCAAATATTATACGCAAGGCGACAAGGT
GCTGATGCCGCTGGCGATTCAGGTTCATCATGCCGTTTGTGATGGCTTCCATGTCGGCAGAATGCTTAAT
GAATTACAACAGTACTGCGATGAGTGGCAGGGGGGGCGTAAACGCCGCGTGGATCCGGCTTACTAAAAGC
CAGATAACAGTATGCGTATTTGCGCGCTGATTTTTGCGGTATAAGAATATATACTGATATGTATACCCGA
AGTATGTCAAAAAGAGGTATGCTATGAAGCAGCGTATTACAGTGACAGTTGACAGCGACAGCTATCAGTT
GCTCAAGGCATATATGATGTCAATATCTCCGGTCTGGTAAGCACAACCATGCAGAATGAAGCCCGTCGTC
TGCGTGCCGAACGCTGGAAAGCGGAAAATCAGGAAGGGATGGCTGAGGTCGCCCGGTTTATTGAAATGAA
CGGCTCTTTTGCTGACGAGAACAGGGGCTGGTGAAATGCAGTTTAAGGTTTACACCTATAAAAGAGAGAG
CCGTTATCGTCTGTTTGTGGATGTACAGAGTGATATTATTGACACGCCCGGGCGACGGATGGTGATCCCC
CTGGCCAGTGCACGTCTGCTGTCAGATAAAGTCTCCCGTGAACTTTACCCGGTGGTGCATATCGGGGATG
AAAGCTGGCGCATGATGACCACCGATATGGCCAGTGTGCCGGTTTCCGTTATCGGGGAAGAAGTGGCTGA
TCTCAGCCACCGCGAAAATGACATCAAAAACGCCATTAACCTGATGTTCTGGGGAATATAAATGTCAGGC
TCCCTTATACACAGCCAGTCGAAGACTTGTTTCAGAGCTATGCTGGAAACAGCATAGCAAGTTGAAATAA
GGCTAGTCCGTTATCAACTTGAAAAAGTGGCACCGAGTCGGTGCTTTTTTTTCGGTTGAGACCAAAATCG
GATCCCGGGCCCGTCGACTGCAGAGGCCTGCATGCAAGCTTGGCGTAATCATGGTCATAGCTGTTTCCTG
TGTGAAATTGTTATCCGCTCACAATTCCACACAACATACGAGCCGGAAGCATAAAGTGTAAAGCCTGGGG
TGCCTAATGAGTGAGCTAACTCACATTAATTGCGTTGCGCTCACTGCCCGCTTTCCAGTCGGGAAACCTG
TCGTGCCAGCTGCATTAATGAATCGGCCAACGCGCGGGGAGAGGCGGTTTGCGTATTGGGCGCTCTTCCG
CTTCCTCGCTCACTGACTCGCTGCGCTCGGTCGTTCGGCTGCGGCGAGCGGTATCAGCTCACTCAAAGGC
GGTAATACGGTTATCCACAGAATCAGGGGATAACGCAGGAAAGAACATGTGAGCAAAAGGCCAGCAAAAG
GCCAGGAACCGTAAAAAGGCCGCGTTGCTGGCGTTTTTCCATAGGCTCCGCCCCCCTGACGAGCATCACA
AAAATCGACGCTCAAGTCAGAGGTGGCGAAACCCGACAGGACTATAAAGATACCAGGCGTTTCCCCCTGG
AAGCTCCCTCGTGCGCTCTCCTGTTCCGACCCTGCCGCTTACCGGATACCTGTCCGCCTTTCTCCCTTCG
GGAAGCGTGGCGCTTTCTCATAGCTCACGCTGTAGGTATCTCAGTTCGGTGTAGGTCGTTCGCTCCAAGC
TGGGCTGTGTGCACGAACCCCCCGTTCAGCCCGACCGCTGCGCCTTATCCGGTAACTATCGTCTTGAGTC
CAACCCGGTAAGACACGACTTATCGCCACTGGCAGCAGCCACTGGTAACAGGATTAGCAGAGCGAGGTAT
GTAGGCGGTGCTACAGAGTTCTTGAAGTGGTGGCCTAACTACGGCTACACTAGAAGAACAGTATTTGGTA
TCTGCGCTCTGCTGAAGCCAGTTACCTTCGGAAAAAGAGTTGGTAGCTCTTGATCCGGCAAACAAACCAC
CGCTGGTAGCGGTGGTTTTTTTGTTTGCAAGCAGCAGATTACGCGCAGAAAAAAAGGATCTCAAGAAGAT
CCTTTGATCTTTTCTACGGGGTCTGACGCTCAGTGGAACGAAAACTCACGTTAAGGGATTTTGGTCATGA
GATTATCAAAAAGGATCTTCACCTAGATCCTTTTAAATTAAAAATGAAGTTTTAAATCAATCTAAAGTAT
ATATGAGTAAACTTGGTCTGACAGTTACCAATGCTTAATCAGTGAGGCACCTATCTCAGCGATCTGTCTA
TTTCGTTCATCCATAGTTGCCTGACTCCCCGTCGTGTAGATAACTACGATACGGGAGGGCTTACCATCTG
GCCCCAGTGCTGCAATGATACCGCGAGATCCACGCTCACCGGCTCCAGATTTATCAGCAATAAACCAGCC
AGCCGGAAGGGCCGAGCGCAGAAGTGGTCCTGCAACTTTATCCGCCTCCATCCAGTCTATTAATTGTTGC
CGGGAAGCTAGAGTAAGTAGTTCGCCAGTTAATAGTTTGCGCAACGTTGTTGCCATTGCTACAGGCATCG
TGGTGTCACGCTCGTCGTTTGGTATGGCTTCATTCAGCTCCGGTTCCCAACGATCAAGGCGAGTTACATG
ATCCCCCATGTTGTGCAAAAAAGCGGTTAGCTCCTTCGGTCCTCCGATCGTTGTCAGAAGTAAGTTGGCC
GCAGTGTTATCACTCATGGTTATGGCAGCACTGCATAATTCTCTTACTGTCATGCCATCCGTAAGATGCT
TTTCTGTGACTGGTGAGTACTCAACCAAGTCATTCTGAGAATAGTGTATGCGGCGACCGAGTTGCTCTTG
CCCGGCGTCAATACGGGATAATACCGCGCCACATAGCAGAACTTTAAAAGTGCTCATCATTGGAAAACGT
TCTTCGGGGCGAAAACTCTCAAGGATCTTACCGCTGTTGAGATCCAGTTCGATGTAACCCACTCGTGCAC
CCAACTGATCTTCAGCATCTTTTACTTTCACCAGCGTTTCTGGGTGAGCAAAAACAGGAAGGCAAAATGC
CGCAAAAAAGGGAATAAGGGCGACACGGAAATGTTGAATACTCATACTCTTCCTTTTTCAATATTATTGA
AGCATTTATCAGGGTTATTGTCTCATGAGCGGATACATATTTGAATGTATTTAGAAAAATAAACAAATAG
GGGTTCCGCGCACATTTCCCCGAAAAGTGCCACCTGACGTCTAAGAAACCATTATTATCATGACATTAAC
CTATAAAAATAGGCGTATCACGAGGCCCTTTCGTC
Features (pLannotate 1.2.2; 15 found; start..end, strand, type, name):
    137..236     +  misc_feature   bom (fragment): basis of mobility region from pBR322
    242..399     -  CDS            lacZα (fragment): LacZα fragment of β-galactosidase; lacZ fragment
    610..712     +  promoter       cat promoter: promoter of the E. coli cat gene encoding chloramphenicol acetyltransferase
    713..1371    +  CDS            CmR: chloramphenicol acetyltransferase; cat; confers resistance to chloramphenicol
   1553..1711    +  CDS            ccdA (fragment): CCDA_ECO57 - Also known as H, letA. Experimental evidence at protein level: Swiss-Prot protein existence level 1. Antitoxin component of a type II toxin-antitoxin (TA) system which inhibits the post-segregational killing (PSK) of plasmid-free cells, also referred to as a plasmid addiction system. Binds to and blocks the activity of CcdB; will also remove bound CcdB protein from the CcdB-GyrA complex by forming a CcdA-CcdB complex, a process termed rejuvenation. Functions as a transcriptional corepressor for the ccdAB operon, repression also requires CcdB (By similarity). From Escherichia coli
   1716..2018    +  CDS            ccdB: CCDB_ECOLI - Also known as G, letB, letD. Experimental evidence at protein level: Swiss-Prot protein existence level 1. Toxic component of a type II toxin-antitoxin (TA) system, functioning in plasmid maintainence. Responsible for the post- segregational killing (PSK) of plasmid-free cells, also referred to as a plasmid addiction system. Half-life of over 2 hours. Cell killing by CcdB is accompanied by filamentation, defects in chromosome and plasmid segregation, defects in cell division, formation of anucleate cells, decreased DNA synthesis and plasmid loss. Interferes with the activity of DN
   2077..2144    +  misc_RNA       tracrRNA (fragment): trans-activating CRISPR RNA for the Streptococcus pyogenes CRISPR/Cas9 system
   2248..2264    -  protein_bind   lac operator: The lac repressor binds to the lac operator to inhibit transcription in E. coli. This inhibition can be relieved by adding lactose or isopropyl-β-D-thiogalactopyranoside (IPTG). lac repressor encoded by lacI
   2272..2302    -  promoter       lac promoter: promoter for the E. coli lac operon
   2317..2338    -  protein_bind   CAP binding site: CAP binding activates transcription in the presence of cAMP. E. coli catabolite activator protein
   2351..2443    -  CDS            lacI (fragment): lac repressor; lacI; The lac repressor binds to the lac operator to inhibit transcription in E. coli. This inhibition can be relieved by adding lactose or isopropyl-β-D-thiogalactopyranoside (IPTG).
   2626..3214    -  rep_origin     ori: high-copy-number ColE1/pMB1/pBR322/pUC origin of replication
   3385..4245    -  CDS            AmpR: β-lactamase; bla; confers resistance to ampicillin, carbenicillin, and related antibiotics
   4246..4350    -  promoter       AmpR promoter: bla
   4445..35      +  CDS            rop (fragment) (across the origin): Rop protein, which maintains plasmids at low copy number; rop
