[The description below was written by a language model from this plasmid's Addgene catalogue record and pLannotate feature annotations shown in this document.]
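Description:
pDGE656 is an empty CRISPR shuttle vector built on a pUC57-BsaI backbone, designated as the "M2" module in a set of plasmids for assembling multiplexed plant genome-editing constructs. It is a high-copy E. coli plasmid carrying the ColE1/pUC-type origin and an ampicillin resistance gene (β-lactamase with its own promoter). Remnants of the cloning backbone are also annotated, including lacZα, lac promoter/operator, lacI, bom and rop fragments. The sequenced record is about 4.4 kb, larger than the stated 2.7 kb backbone because of the placeholder cassette and guide RNA elements it carries.

According to the catalogue entry, the plasmid contains the Solanum lycopersicum (tomato) U6 promoter, a Pol III promoter suited to driving short guide RNAs in plants. The automated feature table does not annotate this promoter, but it may lie in the unannotated stretch upstream of the selection cassette. That cassette consists of a chloramphenicol acetyltransferase gene with the cat promoter, a ccdA fragment and an intact ccdB toxin gene, and it is followed directly by a fragment of the Streptococcus pyogenes tracrRNA, which corresponds to the sgRNA scaffold. The design is consistent with a dropout strategy. Hybridized oligonucleotides encoding a target-specific spacer replace the CmR/ccdB cassette, placing the spacer between the U6 promoter and the scaffold to complete a single guide RNA transcriptional unit. Loss of ccdB gives negative selection against uncut parental plasmid in standard strains, which is why the empty vector must be kept in a ccdB-tolerant strain under chloramphenicol and ampicillin. Finished units are intended to be combined with other modules for multiplex editing in plants such as Nicotiana benthamiana and Arabidopsis. The restriction sites used for cloning are not listed in the record.
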