Addgene plasmid #153254: pDGE656
Purpose: (Empty Backbone) M2 shuttle vector containing the Solanum lycopersicum U6 promoter for preparation of single guide RNA transcriptional units by cloning of hybridized oligonucleotides.
Depositing lab: Johannes Stuttmann. Depositing organization: Martin-Luther-Universitaet Halle-Wittenberg. Publication: Highly efficient multiplex editing: One-shot generation of 8x Nicotiana benthamiana and 12x Arabidopsis mutants. Stuttmann J, Barthel K, Martin P, Ordon J, Erickson JL, Herr R, Ferik F, Kretschmer C, Berner T, Keilwagen J, Marillonnet S, Bonas U. Plant J. 2021 Feb 12. doi: 10.1111/tpj.15197. PubMed 33577114.
Backbone
  Vector backbone: pUC57-BsaI
  Backbone size (bp): 2700
  Vector type: CRISPR
  Selectable markers: ccdB
Growth in bacteria
  Bacterial resistance: Chloramphenicol and Ampicillin, 25 & 100 μg/mL
  Growth temperature: 37°C
  Growth strain: ccdB Survival
  Copy number: High Copy
Gene/Insert
  Gene/Insert name: None
Terms and licenses: Academic/Nonprofit Terms; Industry Terms: Not Available to Industry
Depositor comments: Please visit https://www.biorxiv.org/content/10.1101/2020.03.31.018671v2 for bioRxiv preprint.
How to cite: pDGE656 was a gift from Johannes Stuttmann (Addgene plasmid # 153254 ; http://n2t.net/addgene:153254 ; RRID:Addgene_153254)
